Addgene plasmid #177810: pLV-hSyn1-GFP
Purpose: Encodes a GFP driven by human synapsin I promoter
Depositing lab: Christopher Grigsby. Depositing organization: Karolinska Institutet. Publication: Enhanced efficiency of nonviral direct neuronal reprogramming on topographical patterns. Mattiassi S, Rizwan M, Grigsby CL, Zaw AM, Leong KW, Yim EKF. Biomater Sci. 2021 Aug 7;9(15):5175-5191. doi: 10.1039/d1bm00400j. Epub 2021 Jun 15. PubMed 34128504.
Backbone
  Vector backbone: pLV
  Backbone size w/o insert (bp): 8500
  Total vector size (bp): 9210
  Vector type: Mammalian Expression, Lentiviral
Growth in bacteria
  Bacterial resistance: Ampicillin, 100 μg/mL
  Growth temperature: 37°C
  Growth strain: NEB Stable
  Copy number: High Copy
Gene/Insert
  Gene/Insert name: CopGFP inserted behind human synapsin I promoter (alt name: SYN1)
  Species: H. sapiens (human)
  Insert size (bp): 699
  Entrez Gene: SYN1 (a.k.a. EPILX, EPILX1, MRX50, SYN1a, SYN1b, SYNI)
  Promoter: Syn1
  Cloning method: Restriction Enzyme; 5′ cloning site AgeI (not destroyed); 3′ cloning site PmeI (destroyed during cloning)
  Sequencing primers: 5′ agtcgtgtcgtgcctgagag; 3′ tgttgctccttttacgctatg
Resource information
  A portion of this plasmid was derived from a plasmid made by: Vector derived from pLV-hSyn-RFP (Addgene Plasmid #22909)
Terms and licenses: Academic/Nonprofit Terms; Industry Terms: Not Available to Industry
How to cite: pLV-hSyn1-GFP was a gift from Christopher Grigsby (Addgene plasmid # 177810 ; http://n2t.net/addgene:177810 ; RRID:Addgene_177810)
