[The description below was written by a language model from this plasmid's Addgene catalogue record and pLannotate feature annotations shown in this document.]
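Description:
pLV-hSyn1-GFP is a 9.2 kb HIV-1-based lentiviral transfer plasmid for neuron-restricted expression of a green fluorescent reporter in mammalian cells. It is built on the pLV backbone and was derived from an earlier hSyn-RFP vector of the same family. In bacteria it is maintained at high copy through a ColE1/pUC-type origin and selected with ampicillin via the β-lactamase gene. An f1 origin is also present. Outside the viral region, the backbone carries an SV40 promoter/EM7 promoter–BleoR cassette with an SV40 poly(A) signal, which could support Zeocin-type selection, although the catalogue entry lists only ampicillin.

The viral genome is transcribed from a CMV enhancer/promoter fused to a truncated 5′ LTR, an arrangement typical of Tat-independent (third-generation style) vectors. This is followed by the Ψ packaging signal with a gag fragment, the Rev response element for nuclear export of the full-length RNA, and the cPPT/CTS, which aids nuclear import in non-dividing cells. The internal expression cassette places a 699 bp copepod GFP coding sequence downstream of the human synapsin I promoter, which confers neuron-specific expression. The catalogue calls this sequence CopGFP, while the feature table annotates it as the closely related TurboGFP from Pontellina plumata. It was inserted between AgeI and PmeI sites. A WPRE downstream enhances transcript stability and expression, and the cassette ends at the 3′ LTR region followed by a bGH poly(A) signal. Whether the 3′ LTR carries a self-inactivating deletion is not stated.

The construct serves as a live fluorescent marker of neuronal identity. The associated publication concerns nonviral direct neuronal reprogramming, where synapsin-driven GFP would report acquisition of a neuronal phenotype.
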