Features (pLannotate 1.2.2; 32 found; start..end, strand, type, name):
     69..121     -  misc_feature   bom (fragment): basis of mobility region from pBR322
    276..655     +  enhancer       CMV enhancer: human cytomegalovirus immediate early enhancer
    656..855     +  promoter       CMV promoter: human cytomegalovirus (CMV) immediate early promoter
    873..1053    +  LTR            5' LTR (truncated): truncated 5' long terminal repeat (LTR) from HIV-1
   1100..1225    +  misc_feature   HIV-1 Ψ: packaging signal of human immunodeficiency virus type 1
   1209..1572    +  CDS            HIV-1 gag (fragment): gag protein from human immunodeficiency virus 1; gag
   1718..1951    +  misc_feature   RRE: The Rev response element (RRE) of HIV-1 allows for Rev-dependent mRNA export from the nucleus to the cytoplasm.
   2328..2428    +  CDS            Rev (fragment): human immunodeficiency virus 1 (HIV-1) Rev protein; rev; enhances nuclear export of unspliced and incompletely spliced viral mRNAs
   2432..2548    +  misc_feature   cPPT/CTS: central polypurine tract and central termination sequence of HIV-1
   2582..3029    +  promoter       hSyn promoter: human synapsin I promoter; confers neuron-specific expression (Kügler et al., 2003)
   3120..3818    +  CDS            TurboGFP: improved green fluorescent protein from Pontellina plumata (Evdokimov et al., 2006) mammalian codon-optimized
   3835..3918    +  CDS            large T antigen (fragment): large T antigen from SV40 (simian virus 40)
   3942..4055    +  CDS            nef (fragment): NEF_HV1Z2 - Experimental evidence at protein level: Swiss-Prot protein existence level 1. Extracellular Nef protein targets CD4(+) T-lymphocytes for apoptosis by interacting with CXCR4 surface receptors. From Human immunodeficiency virus type 1 group M subtype D (isolate Z2/CDC-Z34) (HIV-1).
   4058..4646    +  misc_feature   WPRE: woodchuck hepatitis virus posttranscriptional regulatory element
   4663..4731    +  CDS            nef (fragment): NEF_HV1Z2 - Experimental evidence at protein level: Swiss-Prot protein existence level 1. Extracellular Nef protein targets CD4(+) T-lymphocytes for apoptosis by interacting with CXCR4 surface receptors. From Human immunodeficiency virus type 1 group M subtype D (isolate Z2/CDC-Z34) (HIV-1).
   4733..5045    +  LTR            5' LTR (fragment): 5' long terminal repeat (LTR) from HIV-1
   5053..5233    +  LTR            5' LTR (truncated): truncated 5' long terminal repeat (LTR) from HIV-1
   5265..5489    +  polyA_signal   bGH poly(A) signal: bovine growth hormone polyadenylation signal
   5493..5514    +  promoter       SV40 promoter (fragment): SV40 enhancer and early promoter
   5535..5963    +  rep_origin     f1 ori (sequence partly withheld): f1 bacteriophage origin of replication; arrow indicates direction of (+) strand synthesis
   5977..6306    +  promoter       SV40 promoter: SV40 enhancer and early promoter
   6354..6401    +  promoter       EM7 promoter: synthetic bacterial promoter&nbsp
   6420..6794    +  CDS            BleoR: antibiotic-binding protein; Sh ble from Streptoalloteichus hindustanus; confers resistance to bleomycin, phleomycin, and Zeocin™
   6804..6929    +  CDS            ble (fragment): BLE_KLEPN - Experimental evidence at protein level: Swiss-Prot protein existence level 1. Binding protein with a strong affinity to the bleomycin family of antibiotics. Binds to CL990; an antimitotic-antibiotic compound. From Klebsiella pneumoniae.
   6924..7045    +  polyA_signal   SV40 poly(A) signal: SV40 polyadenylation signal
   7118..7134    -  protein_bind   lac operator: The lac repressor binds to the lac operator to inhibit transcription in E. coli. This inhibition can be relieved by adding lactose or isopropyl-β-D-thiogalactopyranoside (IPTG). lac repressor encoded by lacI
   7142..7172    -  promoter       lac promoter: promoter for the E. coli lac operon
   7187..7208    -  protein_bind   CAP binding site: CAP binding activates transcription in the presence of cAMP. E. coli catabolite activator protein
   7221..7313    -  CDS            lacI (fragment): lac repressor; lacI; The lac repressor binds to the lac operator to inhibit transcription in E. coli. This inhibition can be relieved by adding lactose or isopropyl-β-D-thiogalactopyranoside (IPTG).
   7496..8084    -  rep_origin     ori: high-copy-number ColE1/pMB1/pBR322/pUC origin of replication
   8255..9115    -  CDS            AmpR: β-lactamase; bla; confers resistance to ampicillin, carbenicillin, and related antibiotics
   9116..10      -  promoter       AmpR promoter (across the origin): bla
>Addgene plasmid #177810 | pLV-hSyn1-GFP | addgene full sequence | sequence record 349414 | Addgene NGS Result
GGGTTCCGCGCACATTTCCCCGAAAAGTGCCACCTGACGTCGACGGATCGGGAGATCTCCCGATCCCCTA
TGGTGCACTCTCAGTACAATCTGCTCTGATGCCGCATAGTTAAGCCAGTATCTGCTCCCTGCTTGTGTGT
TGGAGGTCGCTGAGTAGTGCGCGAGCAAAATTTAAGCTACAACAAGGCAAGGCTTGACCGACAATTGCAT
GAAGAATCTGCTTAGGGTTAGGCGTTTTGCGCTGCTTCGCGATGTACGGGCCAGATATACGCGTTGACAT
TGATTATTGACTAGTTATTAATAGTAATCAATTACGGGGTCATTAGTTCATAGCCCATATATGGAGTTCC
GCGTTACATAACTTACGGTAAATGGCCCGCCTGGCTGACCGCCCAACGACCCCCGCCCATTGACGTCAAT
AATGACGTATGTTCCCATAGTAACGCCAATAGGGACTTTCCATTGACGTCAATGGGTGGAGTATTTACGG
TAAACTGCCCACTTGGCAGTACATCAAGTGTATCATATGCCAAGTACGCCCCCTATTGACGTCAATGACG
GTAAATGGCCCGCCTGGCATTATGCCCAGTACATGACCTTATGGGACTTTCCTACTTGGCAGTACATCTA
CGTATTAGTCATCGCTATTACCATGGTGATGCGGTTTTGGCAGTACATCAATGGGCGTGGATAGCGGTTT
GACTCACGGGGATTTCCAAGTCTCCACCCCATTGACGTCAATGGGAGTTTGTTTTGGCACCAAAATCAAC
GGGACTTTCCAAAATGTCGTAACAACTCCGCCCCATTGACGCAAATGGGCGGTAGGCGTGTACGGTGGGA
GGTCTATATAAGCAGCGCGTTTTGCCTGTACTGGGTCTCTCTGGTTAGACCAGATCTGAGCCTGGGAGCT
CTCTGGCTAACTAGGGAACCCACTGCTTAAGCCTCAATAAAGCTTGCCTTGAGTGCTTCAAGTAGTGTGT
GCCCGTCTGTTGTGTGACTCTGGTAACTAGAGATCCCTCAGACCCTTTTAGTCAGTGTGGAAAATCTCTA
GCAGTGGCGCCCGAACAGGGACTTGAAAGCGAAAGGGAAACCAGAGGAGCTCTCTCGACGCAGGACTCGG
CTTGCTGAAGCGCGCACGGCAAGAGGCGAGGGGCGGCGACTGGTGAGTACGCCAAAAATTTTGACTAGCG
GAGGCTAGAAGGAGAGAGATGGGTGCGAGAGCGTCAGTATTAAGCGGGGGAGAATTAGATCGCGATGGGA
AAAAATTCGGTTAAGGCCAGGGGGAAAGAAAAAATATAAATTAAAACATATAGTATGGGCAAGCAGGGAG
CTAGAACGATTCGCAGTTAATCCTGGCCTGTTAGAAACATCAGAAGGCTGTAGACAAATACTGGGACAGC
TACAACCATCCCTTCAGACAGGATCAGAAGAACTTAGATCATTATATAATACAGTAGCAACCCTCTATTG
TGTGCATCAAAGGATAGAGATAAAAGACACCAAGGAAGCTTTAGACAAGATAGAGGAAGAGCAAAACAAA
AGTAAGACCACCGCACAGCAAGCGGCCGCTGATCTTCAGACCTGGAGGAGGAGATATGAGGGACAATTGG
AGAAGTGAATTATATAAATATAAAGTAGTAAAAATTGAACCATTAGGAGTAGCACCCACCAAGGCAAAGA
GAAGAGTGGTGCAGAGAGAAAAAAGAGCAGTGGGAATAGGAGCTTTGTTCCTTGGGTTCTTGGGAGCAGC
AGGAAGCACTATGGGCGCAGCGTCAATGACGCTGACGGTACAGGCCAGACAATTATTGTCTGGTATAGTG
CAGCAGCAGAACAATTTGCTGAGGGCTATTGAGGCGCAACAGCATCTGTTGCAACTCACAGTCTGGGGCA
TCAAGCAGCTCCAGGCAAGAATCCTGGCTGTGGAAAGATACCTAAAGGATCAACAGCTCCTGGGGATTTG
GGGTTGCTCTGGAAAACTCATTTGCACCACTGCTGTGCCTTGGAATGCTAGTTGGAGTAATAAATCTCTG
GAACAGATTTGGAATCACACGACCTGGATGGAGTGGGACAGAGAAATTAACAATTACACAAGCTTAATAC
ACTCCTTAATTGAAGAATCGCAAAACCAGCAAGAAAAGAATGAACAAGAATTATTGGAATTAGATAAATG
GGCAAGTTTGTGGAATTGGTTTAACATAACAAATTGGCTGTGGTATATAAAATTATTCATAATGATAGTA
GGAGGCTTGGTAGGTTTAAGAATAGTTTTTGCTGTACTTTCTATAGTGAATAGAGTTAGGCAGGGATATT
CACCATTATCGTTTCAGACCCACCTCCCAACCCCGAGGGGACCCGACAGGCCCGAAGGAATAGAAGAAGA
AGGTGGAGAGAGAGACAGAGACAGATCCATTCGATTAGTGAACGGATCAACTTTTAAAAGAAAAGGGGGG
ATTGGGGGGTACAGTGCAGGGGAAAGAATAGTAGACATAATAGCAACAGACATACAAACTAAAGAATTAC
AAAAACAAATTACAAAATTCAAAATTTTATCGATGCTAGACTGCAGAGGGCCCTGCGTATGAGTGCAAGT
GGGTTTTAGGACCAGGATGAGGCGGGGTGGGGGTGCCTACCTGACGACCGACCCCGACCCACTGGACAAG
CACCCAACCCCCATTCCCCAAATTGCGCATCCCCTATCAGAGAGGGGGAGGGGAAACAGGATGCGGCGAG
GCGCGTGCGCACTGCCAGCTTCAGCACCGCGGACAGTGCCTTCGCCCCCGCCTGGCGGCGCGCGCCACCG
CCGCCTCAGCACTGAAGGCGCGCTGACGTCACTCGCCGGTCCCCCGCAAACTCCCCTTCCCGGCCACCTT
GGTCGCGTCCGCGCCGCCGCCGGCCCAGCCGGACCGCACCACGCGAGGCGCGAGATAGGGGGGCACGGGC
GCGACCATCTGCGCTGCGGCGCCGGCGACTCAGCGCTGCCTCAGTCTGCGGTGGGCAGCGGAGGAGTCGT
GTCGTGCCTGAGAGCGCAGTCGATCTAGACGATAAGGGCGAATTCTGCAGATATCCATCACACTGGCGGC
CGCTCGAGCATGCATCTAGAGGATCCACCGGTCGCCACCATGGAGAGCGACGAGAGCGGCCTGCCCGCCA
TGGAGATCGAGTGCCGCATCACCGGCACCCTGAACGGCGTGGAGTTCGAGCTGGTGGGCGGCGGAGAGGG
CACCCCCGAGCAGGGCCGCATGACCAACAAGATGAAGAGCACCAAAGGCGCCCTGACCTTCAGCCCCTAC
CTGCTGAGCCACGTGATGGGCTACGGCTTCTACCACTTCGGCACCTACCCCAGCGGCTACGAGAACCCCT
TCCTGCACGCCATCAACAACGGCGGCTACACCAACACCCGCATCGAGAAGTACGAGGACGGCGGCGTGCT
GCACGTGAGCTTCAGCTACCGCTACGAGGCCGGCCGCGTGATCGGCGACTTCAAGGTGATGGGCACCGGC
TTCCCCGAGGACAGCGTGATCTTCACCGACAAGATCATCCGCAGCAACGCCACCGTGGAGCACCTGCACC
CCATGGGCGATAACGATCTGGATGGCAGCTTCACCCGCACCTTCAGCCTGCGCGACGGCGGCTACTACAG
CTCCGTGGTGGACAGCCACATGCACTTCAAGAGCGCCATCCACCCCAGCATCCTGCAGAACGGGGGCCCC
ATGTTCGCCTTCCGCCGCGTGGAGGAGGATCACAGCAACACCGAGCTGGGCATCGTGGAGTACCAGCACG
CCTTCAAGACCCCGGATGCAGATGCCGGTGAAGAATAAAGCGGCCGCGACTCTAGATCATAATCAGCCAT
ACCACATTTGTAGAGGTTTTACTTGCTTTAAAAAACCTCCCACACCTCCCCCTGAACCTGAAACATAAAA
TGAATGCAATTGTTGTTGTTAAACCTGGAAAAACATGGAGCAATCACAAGTAGCAATACAGCAGCTACCA
ATGCTGATTGTGCCTGGCTAGAAGCACAAGAGGAGGAGGAGGTGGGTTTTCCAGTCACACCTCAGACAAT
CAACCTCTGGATTACAAAATTTGTGAAAGATTGACTGGTATTCTTAACTATGTTGCTCCTTTTACGCTAT
GTGGATACGCTGCTTTAATGCCTTTGTATCATGCTATTGCTTCCCGTATGGCTTTCATTTTCTCCTCCTT
GTATAAATCCTGGTTGCTGTCTCTTTATGAGGAGTTGTGGCCCGTTGTCAGGCAACGTGGCGTGGTGTGC
ACTGTGTTTGCTGACGCAACCCCCACTGGTTGGGGCATTGCCACCACCTGTCAGCTCCTTTCCGGGACTT
TCGCTTTCCCCCTCCCTATTGCCACGGCGGAACTCATCGCCGCCTGCCTTGCCCGCTGCTGGACAGGGGC
TCGGCTGTTGGGCACTGACAATTCCGTGGTGTTGTCGGGGAAGCTGACGTCCTTTCCATGGCTGCTCGCC
TGTGTTGCCACCTGGATTCTGCGCGGGACGTCCTTCTGCTACGTCCCTTCGGCCCTCAATCCAGCGGACC
TTCCTTCCCGCGGCCTGCTGCCGGCTCTGCGGCCTCTTCCGCGTCTTCGCCTTCGCCCTCAGACGAGTCG
GATCTCCCTTTGGGCCGCCTCCCCGCCTGGAATTCGAGCTCGGTACCTTTAAGACCAATGACTTACAAGG
CAGCTGTAGATCTTAGCCACTTTTTAAAAGAAAAGGGGGGACTGGAAGGGCTAATTCACTCCCAACGAAG
ACAAGATATCCTTGATCTGTGGATCTACCACACACAAGGCTACTTCCCTGATTGGCAGAACTACACACCA
GGGCCAGGGATCAGATATCCACTGACCTTTGGATGGTGCTACAAGCTAGTACCAGTTGAGCAAGAGAAGG
TAGAAGAAGCCAATGAAGGAGAGAACACCCGCTTGTTACACCCTGTGAGCCTGCATGGGATGGATGACCC
GGAGAGAGAAGTATTAGAGTGGAGGTTTGACAGCCGCCTAGCATTTCATCACATGGCCCGAGAGCTGCAT
CCGGACTGTACTGGGTCTCTCTGGTTAGACCAGATCTGAGCCTGGGAGCTCTCTGGCTAACTAGGGAACC
CACTGCTTAAGCCTCAATAAAGCTTGCCTTGAGTGCTTCAAGTAGTGTGTGCCCGTCTGTTGTGTGACTC
TGGTAACTAGAGATCCCTCAGACCCTTTTAGTCAGTGTGGAAAATCTCTAGCAGGGCCGCTTTAAACCCG
CTGATCAGCCTCGACTGTGCCTTCTAGTTGCCAGCCATCTGTTGTTTGCCCCTCCCCCGTGCCTTCCTTG
ACCCTGGAAGGTGCCACTCCCACTGTCCTTTCCTAATAAAATGAGGAAATTGCATCGCATTGTCTGAGTA
GGTGTCATTCTATTCTGGGGGGTGGGGTGGGGCAGGACAGCAAGGGGGAGGATTGGGAAGACAATAGCAG
GCATGCTGGGGATGCGGTGGGCTCTATGGCTTCTGAGGCGGAAAGAACCAGCTGGGGCTCTAGGGGGTAT
CCCC
[124 nt withheld, positions 5535-5658]
C
[91 nt withheld, positions 5660-5750]
A
[49 nt withheld, positions 5752-5800]
CCTTTGACGTTGGAGTCCACGTTCTTT
[37 nt withheld, positions 5828-5864]
ACCCTATCTCGGTCTATTCTTTTGATTTATAAGGGATTTTGCCGATTTCGGCCTATTGGTTAAAAAATGA
GCTGATTTAACAAAAATTTAACGCGAATTAATTCTGTGGAATGTGTGTCAGTTAGGGTGTGGAAAGTCCC
CAGGCTCCCCAGCAGGCAGAAGTATGCAAAGCATGCATCTCAATTAGTCAGCAACCAGGTGTGGAAAGTC
CCCAGGCTCCCCAGCAGGCAGAAGTATGCAAAGCATGCATCTCAATTAGTCAGCAACCATAGTCCCGCCC
CTAACTCCGCCCATCCCGCCCCTAACTCCGCCCAGTTCCGCCCATTCTCCGCCCCATGGCTGACTAATTT
TTTTTATTTATGCAGAGGCCGAGGCCGCCTCTGCCTCTGAGCTATTCCAGAAGTAGTGAGGAGGCTTTTT
TGGAGGCCTAGGCTTTTGCAAAAAGCTCCCGGGAGCTTGTATATCCATTTTCGGATCTGATCAGCACGTG
TTGACAATTAATCATCGGCATAGTATATCGGCATAGTATAATACGACAAGGTGAGGAACTAAACCATGGC
CAAGTTGACCAGTGCCGTTCCGGTGCTCACCGCGCGCGACGTCGCCGGAGCGGTCGAGTTCTGGACCGAC
CGGCTCGGGTTCTCCCGGGACTTCGTGGAGGACGACTTCGCCGGTGTGGTCCGGGACGACGTGACCCTGT
TCATCAGCGCGGTCCAGGACCAGGTGGTGCCGGACAACACCCTGGCCTGGGTGTGGGTGCGCGGCCTGGA
CGAGCTGTACGCCGAGTGGTCGGAGGTCGTGTCCACGAACTTCCGGGACGCCTCCGGGCCGGCCATGACC
GAGATCGGCGAGCAGCCGTGGGGGCGGGAGTTCGCCCTGCGCGACCCGGCCGGCAACTGCGTGCACTTCG
TGGCCGAGGAGCAGGACTGACACGTGCTACGAGATTTCGATTCCACCGCCGCCTTCTATGAAAGGTTGGG
CTTCGGAATCGTTTTCCGGGACGCCGGCTGGATGATCCTCCAGCGCGGGGATCTCATGCTGGAGTTCTTC
GCCCACCCCAACTTGTTTATTGCAGCTTATAATGGTTACAAATAAAGCAATAGCATCACAAATTTCACAA
ATAAAGCATTTTTTTCACTGCATTCTAGTTGTGGTTTGTCCAAACTCATCAATGTATCTTATCATGTCTG
TATACCGTCGACCTCTAGCTAGAGCTTGGCGTAATCATGGTCATAGCTGTTTCCTGTGTGAAATTGTTAT
CCGCTCACAATTCCACACAACATACGAGCCGGAAGCATAAAGTGTAAAGCCTGGGGTGCCTAATGAGTGA
GCTAACTCACATTAATTGCGTTGCGCTCACTGCCCGCTTTCCAGTCGGGAAACCTGTCGTGCCAGCTGCA
TTAATGAATCGGCCAACGCGCGGGGAGAGGCGGTTTGCGTATTGGGCGCTCTTCCGCTTCCTCGCTCACT
GACTCGCTGCGCTCGGTCGTTCGGCTGCGGCGAGCGGTATCAGCTCACTCAAAGGCGGTAATACGGTTAT
CCACAGAATCAGGGGATAACGCAGGAAAGAACATGTGAGCAAAAGGCCAGCAAAAGGCCAGGAACCGTAA
AAAGGCCGCGTTGCTGGCGTTTTTCCATAGGCTCCGCCCCCCTGACGAGCATCACAAAAATCGACGCTCA
AGTCAGAGGTGGCGAAACCCGACAGGACTATAAAGATACCAGGCGTTTCCCCCTGGAAGCTCCCTCGTGC
GCTCTCCTGTTCCGACCCTGCCGCTTACCGGATACCTGTCCGCCTTTCTCCCTTCGGGAAGCGTGGCGCT
TTCTCATAGCTCACGCTGTAGGTATCTCAGTTCGGTGTAGGTCGTTCGCTCCAAGCTGGGCTGTGTGCAC
GAACCCCCCGTTCAGCCCGACCGCTGCGCCTTATCCGGTAACTATCGTCTTGAGTCCAACCCGGTAAGAC
ACGACTTATCGCCACTGGCAGCAGCCACTGGTAACAGGATTAGCAGAGCGAGGTATGTAGGCGGTGCTAC
AGAGTTCTTGAAGTGGTGGCCTAACTACGGCTACACTAGAAGAACAGTATTTGGTATCTGCGCTCTGCTG
AAGCCAGTTACCTTCGGAAAAAGAGTTGGTAGCTCTTGATCCGGCAAACAAACCACCGCTGGTAGCGGTG
GTTTTTTTGTTTGCAAGCAGCAGATTACGCGCAGAAAAAAAGGATCTCAAGAAGATCCTTTGATCTTTTC
TACGGGGTCTGACGCTCAGTGGAACGAAAACTCACGTTAAGGGATTTTGGTCATGAGATTATCAAAAAGG
ATCTTCACCTAGATCCTTTTAAATTAAAAATGAAGTTTTAAATCAATCTAAAGTATATATGAGTAAACTT
GGTCTGACAGTTACCAATGCTTAATCAGTGAGGCACCTATCTCAGCGATCTGTCTATTTCGTTCATCCAT
AGTTGCCTGACTCCCCGTCGTGTAGATAACTACGATACGGGAGGGCTTACCATCTGGCCCCAGTGCTGCA
ATGATACCGCGAGACCCACGCTCACCGGCTCCAGATTTATCAGCAATAAACCAGCCAGCCGGAAGGGCCG
AGCGCAGAAGTGGTCCTGCAACTTTATCCGCCTCCATCCAGTCTATTAATTGTTGCCGGGAAGCTAGAGT
AAGTAGTTCGCCAGTTAATAGTTTGCGCAACGTTGTTGCCATTGCTACAGGCATCGTGGTGTCACGCTCG
TCGTTTGGTATGGCTTCATTCAGCTCCGGTTCCCAACGATCAAGGCGAGTTACATGATCCCCCATGTTGT
GCAAAAAAGCGGTTAGCTCCTTCGGTCCTCCGATCGTTGTCAGAAGTAAGTTGGCCGCAGTGTTATCACT
CATGGTTATGGCAGCACTGCATAATTCTCTTACTGTCATGCCATCCGTAAGATGCTTTTCTGTGACTGGT
GAGTACTCAACCAAGTCATTCTGAGAATAGTGTATGCGGCGACCGAGTTGCTCTTGCCCGGCGTCAATAC
GGGATAATACCGCGCCACATAGCAGAACTTTAAAAGTGCTCATCATTGGAAAACGTTCTTCGGGGCGAAA
ACTCTCAAGGATCTTACCGCTGTTGAGATCCAGTTCGATGTAACCCACTCGTGCACCCAACTGATCTTCA
GCATCTTTTACTTTCACCAGCGTTTCTGGGTGAGCAAAAACAGGAAGGCAAAATGCCGCAAAAAAGGGAA
TAAGGGCGACACGGAAATGTTGAATACTCATACTCTTCCTTTTTCAATATTATTGAAGCATTTATCAGGG
TTATTGTCTCATGAGCGGATACATATTTGAATGTATTTAGAAAAATAAACAAATAG
